>Addgene plasmid #197057 | pcDNA3.1_GEM4-Halo-FRB | addgene full sequence | sequence record 403329 | Addgene NGS Result
AGCCGGAAGGGCCGAGCGCAGAAGTGGTCCTGCAACTTTATCCGCCTCCATCCAGTCTATTAATTGTTGC
CGGGAAGCTAGAGTAAGTAGTTCGCCAGTTAATAGTTTGCGCAACGTTGTTGCCATTGCTACAGGCATCG
TGGTGTCACGCTCGTCGTTTGGTATGGCTTCATTCAGCTCCGGTTCCCAACGATCAAGGCGAGTTACATG
ATCCCCCATGTTGTGCAAAAAAGCGGTTAGCTCCTTCGGTCCTCCGATCGTTGTCAGAAGTAAGTTGGCC
GCAGTGTTATCACTCATGGTTATGGCAGCACTGCATAATTCTCTTACTGTCATGCCATCCGTAAGATGCT
TTTCTGTGACTGGTGAGTACTCAACCAAGTCATTCTGAGAATAGTGTATGCGGCGACCGAGTTGCTCTTG
CCCGGCGTCAATACGGGATAATACCGCGCCACATAGCAGAACTTTAAAAGTGCTCATCATTGGAAAACGT
TCTTCGGGGCGAAAACTCTCAAGGATCTTACCGCTGTTGAGATCCAGTTCGATGTAACCCACTCGTGCAC
CCAACTGATCTTCAGCATCTTTTACTTTCACCAGCGTTTCTGGGTGAGCAAAAACAGGAAGGCAAAATGC
CGCAAAAAAGGGAATAAGGGCGACACGGAAATGTTGAATACTCATACTCTTCCTTTTTCAATATTATTGA
AGCATTTATCAGGGTTATTGTCTCATGAGCGGATACATATTTGAATGTATTTAGAAAAATAAACAAATAG
GGGTTCCGCGCACATTTCCCCGAAAAGTGCCACCTGACGTCGACGGATCGGGAGATCTCCCGATCCCCTA
TGGTGCACTCTCAGTACAATCTGCTCTGATGCCGCATAGTTAAGCCAGTATCTGCTCCCTGCTTGTGTGT
TGGAGGTCGCTGAGTAGTGCGCGAGCAAAATTTAAGCTACAACAAGGCAAGGCTTGACCGACAATTGCAT
GAAGAATCTGCTTAGGGTTAGGCGTTTTGCGCTGCTTCGCGATGTACGGGCCAGATATACGCGTTGACAT
TGATTATTGACTAGTTATTAATAGTAATCAATTACGGGGTCATTAGTTCATAGCCCATATATGGAGTTCC
GCGTTACATAACTTACGGTAAATGGCCCGCCTGGCTGACCGCCCAACGACCCCCGCCCATTGACGTCAAT
AATGACGTATGTTCCCATAGTAACGCCAATAGGGACTTTCCATTGACGTCAATGGGTGGAGTATTTACGG
TAAACTGCCCACTTGGCAGTACATCAAGTGTATCATATGCCAAGTACGCCCCCTATTGACGTCAATGACG
GTAAATGGCCCGCCTGGCATTATGCCCAGTACATGACCTTATGGGACTTTCCTACTTGGCAGTACATCTA
CGTATTAGTCATCGCTATTACCATGGTGATGCGGTTTTGGCAGTACATCAATGGGCGTGGATAGCGGTTT
GACTCACGGGGATTTCCAAGTCTCCACCCCATTGACGTCAATGGGAGTTTGTTTTGGCACCAAAATCAAC
GGGACTTTCCAAAATGTCGTAACAACTCCGCCCCATTGACGCAAATGGGCGGTAGGCGTGTACGGTGGGA
GGTCTATATAAGCAGAGCTCTCTGGCTAACTAGAGAACCCACTGCTTACTGGCTTATCGAAATTAATACG
ACTCACTATAGGGAGACCCAAGCTGGCTAGCGCCACCATGGGATCCAACAACCTGCACAGAGAGCTGGCT
CCTATCAGCAGAGCCGCATGGTCCCAGATCGAGGACGAGGTGGCCAGAACCTTCAGACGCAGCGTGGCCG
GTAGAAGAGTGGTCGACGTGAAAGGCCCTGGAGGCACCGAGCTTTCTGGCGTGGGAACAGGCCACCAGAC
CGCCATCGCCGCCCCCCAGCAGGGCGTGGTGGCCAAACTGTCCGAGGTGAAGTCTCTGGTGGAACTGACA
GTTCCTTTCGAGCTCCAAAGAGAGGCCATCGACAGCGTGGTGCGGGGCGCCAAGGACGCCGACTGGCAGC
CTGCCAAGGAAGCCGCTAAGCAACTGGCCTACGCCGAAGATAGAGCTATCTTCGACGGCTACCAGGCCGC
CGGAATCGGCGGCATCCGGGAAGGCAGCAGCAATCCTAGCCTGGCCCTGCCTGCTGATGTGTCCGACTAC
CCAAACGCCATTAGCAACGCCCTGGAACAGCTGCGGCTGGCCGGCGTGGACGGCCCCTACAGCGTGCTGC
TGGGCGCTGATGCTTATACAGCCCTGGGAGAAGCTAGAGATCAGGGCTACCCCGTGATCGAGCACATCAA
GCGGATCGTGAACGGCGACATCATCTGGGCCCCTGCCCTGGCCGGCGGCAGCGTGCTGAGCACCAGGGGA
GGCGACTTCGAGCTGCATCTGGGCGAGGACCTGAGCATCGGATACACCAGCCACACCGACACAGTGGTGC
GGCTGTACCTGAGAGAAACCCTGACCTTTCTGATGCTGACCTCTGAGGCCTCTGTCAGCGTTACACAGGC
CGAGGGTACCGGCGGCGGAGGCAGCGGCGGCGGATCTGGCGGCGGCAGCGCAGAAATCGGTACTGGCTTT
CCATTCGACCCCCATTATGTGGAAGTCCTGGGCGAGCGCATGCACTACGTCGATGTTGGTCCGCGCGATG
GCACCCCTGTGCTGTTCCTGCACGGTAACCCGACCTCCTCCTACGTGTGGCGCAACATCATCCCGCATGT
TGCACCGACCCATCGCTGCATTGCTCCAGACCTGATCGGTATGGGCAAATCCGACAAACCAGACCTGGGT
TATTTCTTCGACGACCACGTCCGCTTCATGGATGCCTTCATCGAAGCCCTGGGTCTGGAAGAGGTCGTCC
TGGTCATTCACGACTGGGGCTCCGCTCTGGGTTTCCACTGGGCCAAGCGCAATCCAGAGCGCGTCAAAGG
TATTGCATTTATGGAGTTCATCCGCCCTATCCCGACCTGGGACGAATGGCCAGAATTTGCCCGCGAGACC
TTCCAGGCCTTCCGCACCACCGACGTCGGCCGCAAGCTGATCATCGATCAGAACGTTTTTATCGAGGGTA
CGCTGCCGATGGGTGTCGTCCGCCCGCTGACTGAAGTCGAGATGGACCATTACCGCGAGCCGTTCCTGAA
TCCTGTTGACCGCGAGCCACTGTGGCGCTTCCCAAACGAGCTGCCAATCGCCGGTGAGCCAGCGAACATC
GTCGCGCTGGTCGAAGAATACATGGACTGGCTGCACCAGTCCCCTGTCCCGAAGCTGCTGTTCTGGGGCA
CCCCAGGCGTTCTGATCCCACCGGCCGAAGCCGCTCGCCTGGCCAAAAGCCTGCCTAACTGCAAGGCTGT
GGACATCGGCCCGGGTCTGAATCTGCTGCAAGAAGACAACCCGGACCTGATCGGCAGCGAGATCGCGCGC
TGGCTGTCTACTCTGGAGATTTCCGGTAAGCTTGGAAGCGCCGGCTCTGCCGCTGGCAGCGGCGAGGGCA
TCCTCTGGCATGAGATGTGGCATGAAGGCCTGGAAGAGGCATCTCGTTTGTACTTTGGGGAAAGGAACGT
GAAAGGCATGTTTGAGGTGCTGGAGCCCTTGCATGCTATGATGGAACGGGGCCCCCAGACTCTGAAGGAA
ACATCCTTTAATCAGGCCTATGGTCGAGATTTAATGGAGGCCCAAGAGTGGTGCAGGAAGTACATGAAAT
CAGGGAATGTCAAGGACCTCCTCCAAGCCTGGGACCTCTATTATCATGTGTTCCGACGAATCTCAAAGTA
GGATATCCAGCACAGTGGCGGCCGCTCGAGTCTAGAGGGCCCGTTTAAACCCGCTGATCAGCCTCGACTG
TGCCTTCTAGTTGCCAGCCATCTGTTGTTTGCCCCTCCCCCGTGCCTTCCTTGACCCTGGAAGGTGCCAC
TCCCACTGTCCTTTCCTAATAAAATGAGGAAATTGCATCGCATTGTCTGAGTAGGTGTCATTCTATTCTG
GGGGGTGGGGTGGGGCAGGACAGCAAGGGGGAGGATTGGGAAGACAATAGCAGGCATGCTGGGGATGCGG
TGGGCTCTATGGCTTCTGAGGCGGAAAGAACCAGCTGGGGCTCTAGGGGGTATCCCC
[124 nt withheld, positions 4118-4241]
C
[91 nt withheld, positions 4243-4333]
A
[49 nt withheld, positions 4335-4383]
CCTTTGACGTTGGAGTCCACGTTCTTT
[37 nt withheld, positions 4411-4447]
ACCCTATCTCGGTCTATTCTTTTGATTTATAAGGGATTTTGCCGATTTCGGCCTATTGGTTAAAAAATGA
GCTGATTTAACAAAAATTTAACGCGAATTAATTCTGTGGAATGTGTGTCAGTTAGGGTGTGGAAAGTCCC
CAGGCTCCCCAGCAGGCAGAAGTATGCAAAGCATGCATCTCAATTAGTCAGCAACCAGGTGTGGAAAGTC
CCCAGGCTCCCCAGCAGGCAGAAGTATGCAAAGCATGCATCTCAATTAGTCAGCAACCATAGTCCCGCCC
CTAACTCCGCCCATCCCGCCCCTAACTCCGCCCAGTTCCGCCCATTCTCCGCCCCATGGCTGACTAATTT
TTTTTATTTATGCAGAGGCCGAGGCCGCCTCTGCCTCTGAGCTATTCCAGAAGTAGTGAGGAGGCTTTTT
TGGAGGCCTAGGCTTTTGCAAAAAGCTCCCGGGAGCTTGTATATCCATTTTCGGATCTGATCAAGAGACA
GGATGAGGATCGTTTCGCATGATTGAACAAGATGGATTGCACGCAGGTTCTCCGGCCGCTTGGGTGGAGA
GGCTATTCGGCTATGACTGGGCACAACAGACAATCGGCTGCTCTGATGCCGCCGTGTTCCGGCTGTCAGC
GCAGGGGCGCCCGGTTCTTTTTGTCAAGACCGACCTGTCCGGTGCCCTGAATGAACTGCAGGACGAGGCA
GCGCGGCTATCGTGGCTGGCCACGACGGGCGTTCCTTGCGCAGCTGTGCTCGACGTTGTCACTGAAGCGG
GAAGGGACTGGCTGCTATTGGGCGAAGTGCCGGGGCAGGATCTCCTGTCATCTCACCTTGCTCCTGCCGA
GAAAGTATCCATCATGGCTGATGCAATGCGGCGGCTGCATACGCTTGATCCGGCTACCTGCCCATTCGAC
CACCAAGCGAAACATCGCATCGAGCGAGCACGTACTCGGATGGAAGCCGGTCTTGTCGATCAGGATGATC
TGGACGAAGAGCATCAGGGGCTCGCGCCAGCCGAACTGTTCGCCAGGCTCAAGGCGCGCATGCCCGACGG
CGAGGATCTCGTCGTGACCCATGGCGATGCCTGCTTGCCGAATATCATGGTGGAAAATGGCCGCTTTTCT
GGATTCATCGACTGTGGCCGGCTGGGTGTGGCGGACCGCTATCAGGACATAGCGTTGGCTACCCGTGATA
TTGCTGAAGAGCTTGGCGGCGAATGGGCTGACCGCTTCCTCGTGCTTTACGGTATCGCCGCTCCCGATTC
GCAGCGCATCGCCTTCTATCGCCTTCTTGACGAGTTCTTCTGAGCGGGACTCTGGGGTTCGAAATGACCG
ACCAAGCGACGCCCAACCTGCCATCACGAGATTTCGATTCCACCGCCGCCTTCTATGAAAGGTTGGGCTT
CGGAATCGTTTTCCGGGACGCCGGCTGGATGATCCTCCAGCGCGGGGATCTCATGCTGGAGTTCTTCGCC
CACCCCAACTTGTTTATTGCAGCTTATAATGGTTACAAATAAAGCAATAGCATCACAAATTTCACAAATA
AAGCATTTTTTTCACTGCATTCTAGTTGTGGTTTGTCCAAACTCATCAATGTATCTTATCATGTCTGTAT
ACCGTCGACCTCTAGCTAGAGCTTGGCGTAATCATGGTCATAGCTGTTTCCTGTGTGAAATTGTTATCCG
CTCACAATTCCACACAACATACGAGCCGGAAGCATAAAGTGTAAAGCCTGGGGTGCCTAATGAGTGAGCT
AACTCACATTAATTGCGTTGCGCTCACTGCCCGCTTTCCAGTCGGGAAACCTGTCGTGCCAGCTGCATTA
ATGAATCGGCCAACGCGCGGGGAGAGGCGGTTTGCGTATTGGGCGCTCTTCCGCTTCCTCGCTCACTGAC
TCGCTGCGCTCGGTCGTTCGGCTGCGGCGAGCGGTATCAGCTCACTCAAAGGCGGTAATACGGTTATCCA
CAGAATCAGGGGATAACGCAGGAAAGAACATGTGAGCAAAAGGCCAGCAAAAGGCCAGGAACCGTAAAAA
GGCCGCGTTGCTGGCGTTTTTCCATAGGCTCCGCCCCCCTGACGAGCATCACAAAAATCGACGCTCAAGT
CAGAGGTGGCGAAACCCGACAGGACTATAAAGATACCAGGCGTTTCCCCCTGGAAGCTCCCTCGTGCGCT
CTCCTGTTCCGACCCTGCCGCTTACCGGATACCTGTCCGCCTTTCTCCCTTCGGGAAGCGTGGCGCTTTC
TCATAGCTCACGCTGTAGGTATCTCAGTTCGGTGTAGGTCGTTCGCTCCAAGCTGGGCTGTGTGCACGAA
CCCCCCGTTCAGCCCGACCGCTGCGCCTTATCCGGTAACTATCGTCTTGAGTCCAACCCGGTAAGACACG
ACTTATCGCCACTGGCAGCAGCCACTGGTAACAGGATTAGCAGAGCGAGGTATGTAGGCGGTGCTACAGA
GTTCTTGAAGTGGTGGCCTAACTACGGCTACACTAGAAGAACAGTATTTGGTATCTGCGCTCTGCTGAAG
CCAGTTACCTTCGGAAAAAGAGTTGGTAGCTCTTGATCCGGCAAACAAACCACCGCTGGTAGCGGTGGTT
TTTTTGTTTGCAAGCAGCAGATTACGCGCAGAAAAAAAGGATCTCAAGAAGATCCTTTGATCTTTTCTAC
GGGGTCTGACGCTCAGTGGAACGAAAACTCACGTTAAGGGATTTTGGTCATGAGATTATCAAAAAGGATC
TTCACCTAGATCCTTTTAAATTAAAAATGAAGTTTTAAATCAATCTAAAGTATATATGAGTAAACTTGGT
CTGACAGTTACCAATGCTTAATCAGTGAGGCACCTATCTCAGCGATCTGTCTATTTCGTTCATCCATAGT
TGCCTGACTCCCCGTCGTGTAGATAACTACGATACGGGAGGGCTTACCATCTGGCCCCAGTGCTGCAATG
ATACCGCGAGACCCACGCTCACCGGCTCCAGATTTATCAGCAATAAACCAGCC
Features (pLannotate 1.2.2; 22 found; start..end, strand, type, name):
    676..780     -  promoter       AmpR promoter: bla
    839..891     -  misc_feature   bom (fragment): basis of mobility region from pBR322
   1046..1425    +  enhancer       CMV enhancer: human cytomegalovirus immediate early enhancer
   1426..1629    +  promoter       CMV promoter: human cytomegalovirus (CMV) immediate early promoter
   1625..1658    +  LTR            5' LTR (truncated) (fragment): truncated 5' long terminal repeat (LTR) from HIV-1
   1674..1692    +  promoter       T7 promoter: promoter for bacteriophage T7 RNA polymerase
   1727..2506    +  CDS            lin: LIN18_BRELN - Experimental evidence at protein level: Swiss-Prot protein existence level 1. Bacteriocin that has antimicrobial activity against a wide range of Gram-positive bacteria, including L.monocytogenes, B.cereus and S.aureus. May have a protease activity. From Brevibacterium linens.
   2570..3456    +  CDS            HaloTag® (fragment): modified bacterial dehalogenase that forms covalent bonds with chloroalkane derivatives
   3500..3778    +  CDS            FRB*: T2098L mutant of FKBP-rapamycin binding domain of human FRAP binds synthetic ligands such as AP21967
   3848..4072    +  polyA_signal   bGH poly(A) signal: bovine growth hormone polyadenylation signal
   4076..4097    +  promoter       SV40 promoter (fragment): SV40 enhancer and early promoter
   4118..4546    +  rep_origin     f1 ori (sequence partly withheld): f1 bacteriophage origin of replication; arrow indicates direction of (+) strand synthesis
   4560..4889    +  promoter       SV40 promoter: SV40 enhancer and early promoter
   4956..5747    +  CDS            neo: KKA2_KLEPN - Also known as kan, nptII. Experimental evidence at protein level: Swiss-Prot protein existence level 1. Resistance to kanamycin, neomycin, paromomycin, ribostamycin, butirosin and gentamicin B. From Klebsiella pneumoniae.
   5771..5929    +  CDS            ble (fragment): BLE_KLEPN - Experimental evidence at protein level: Swiss-Prot protein existence level 1. Binding protein with a strong affinity to the bleomycin family of antibiotics. Binds to CL990; an antimitotic-antibiotic compound. From Klebsiella pneumoniae.
   5924..6045    +  polyA_signal   SV40 poly(A) signal: SV40 polyadenylation signal
   6118..6134    -  protein_bind   lac operator: The lac repressor binds to the lac operator to inhibit transcription in E. coli. This inhibition can be relieved by adding lactose or isopropyl-β-D-thiogalactopyranoside (IPTG). lac repressor encoded by lacI
   6142..6172    -  promoter       lac promoter: promoter for the E. coli lac operon
   6187..6208    -  protein_bind   CAP binding site: CAP binding activates transcription in the presence of cAMP. E. coli catabolite activator protein
   6221..6313    -  CDS            lacI (fragment): lac repressor; lacI; The lac repressor binds to the lac operator to inhibit transcription in E. coli. This inhibition can be relieved by adding lactose or isopropyl-β-D-thiogalactopyranoside (IPTG).
   6496..7084    -  rep_origin     ori: high-copy-number ColE1/pMB1/pBR322/pUC origin of replication
   7255..675     -  CDS            AmpR (across the origin): β-lactamase; bla; confers resistance to ampicillin, carbenicillin, and related antibiotics
