[The description below was written by a language model from this plasmid's Addgene catalogue record and pLannotate feature annotations shown in this document.]
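Description:
pcDNA3.1_GEM4-Halo-FRB is a mammalian expression plasmid built on the Invitrogen pcDNA3.1(+) backbone, about 7.4 kb in the sequenced record. It is propagated in E. coli through a high-copy ColE1/pUC-type origin with ampicillin selection (β-lactamase under its own promoter), and it also carries an f1 phage origin. For selection in mammalian cells, an SV40 enhancer/early promoter drives a neomycin phosphotransferase gene terminated by an SV40 polyadenylation signal, giving G418 resistance.

The payload is a single open reading frame placed between the CMV immediate-early enhancer/promoter and the bovine growth hormone polyadenylation signal, with a T7 promoter just upstream of the coding region. It encodes the Paraburkholderia xenovorans encapsulin, named GEM4 and codon-optimised for human cells, fused at its C terminus to HaloTag and then to an FRB domain. The automated annotation labels the encapsulin segment as a homologue of the Brevibacterium linens linocin protein, which reflects sequence similarity rather than a different insert. It matches the FRB segment to the T2098L variant, although the catalogue entry does not mention this mutation.

Encapsulins self-assemble into multimeric shells, so each particle would display many copies of the two tags. HaloTag covalently binds chloroalkane ligands, allowing fluorescent labelling, and FRB dimerises with FKBP in the presence of rapamycin or related ligands, allowing inducible recruitment to an FKBP-tagged partner. According to the associated publication title, such genetically encoded multimeric tags are used to localise proteins within cells by cryo-EM. A few short annotated fragments, such as the HIV-1 LTR, ble and lacI hits, appear to be backbone remnants rather than functional elements.
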