Addgene plasmid #197057: pcDNA3.1_GEM4-Halo-FRB
Purpose: Expression of Paraburkholderia xenovorans encapsulin Halo-FRB-fusion in mammalian cells
Depositing lab: Julia Mahamid. Publication: Genetically encoded multimeric tags for subcellular protein localization in cryo-EM. Fung HKH, Hayashi Y, Salo VT, Babenko A, Zagoriy I, Brunner A, Ellenberg J, Muller CW, Cuylen-Haering S, Mahamid J. Nat Methods. 2023 Dec;20(12):1900-1908. doi: 10.1038/s41592-023-02053-0. Epub 2023 Nov 6. PubMed 37932397.
Backbone
  Vector backbone: pcDNA3.1(+)
  Backbone manufacturer: Invitrogen
  Vector type: Mammalian Expression
  Selectable markers: Neomycin (select with G418)
Growth in bacteria
  Bacterial resistance: Ampicillin, 100 μg/mL
  Growth temperature: 37°C
  Growth strain: DH5alpha
  Copy number: Unknown
Gene/Insert
  Gene/Insert name: Encapsulin (alt name: GEM4)
  Species: Paraburkholderia xenovorans
  Mutation: Codon-optimised for human cell expression
  Tag / fusion protein: HaloTag (C terminal on insert); FRB (C terminal on insert)
Terms and licenses: Academic/Nonprofit Terms; Industry Terms: Not Available to Industry
Depositor comments: Please visit https://www.biorxiv.org/content/10.1101/2022.12.10.519870v1 for bioRxiv preprint.
How to cite: pcDNA3.1_GEM4-Halo-FRB was a gift from Julia Mahamid (Addgene plasmid # 197057 ; http://n2t.net/addgene:197057 ; RRID:Addgene_197057)
